>Addgene plasmid #41088 | pEGFP-N1-RACK1 | addgene full sequence | sequence record 418614 | Addgene NGS Result
CTACGTATTAGTCATCGCTATTACCATGGTGATGCGGTTTTGGCAGTACATCAATGGGCGTGGATAGCGG
TTTGACTCACGGGGATTTCCAAGTCTCCACCCCATTGACGTCAATGGGAGTTTGTTTTGGCACCAAAATC
AACGGGACTTTCCAAAATGTCGTAACAACTCCGCCCCATTGACGCAAATGGGCGGTAGGCGTGTACGGTG
GGAGGTCTATATAAGCAGAGCTGGTTTAGTGAACCGTCAGATCCGCTAGCGCTACCGGACTCAGATCTCG
AGCTCAAGCTT
[951 nt withheld, positions 292-1242]
GGGGTACCGCGGGCCCGGGATCCACCGGTCGCCACCATGGTGAGCAAGGGCGAGGAGCTGTTCACCGGGG
TGGTGCCCATCCTGGTCGAGCTGGACGGCGACGTAAACGGCCACAAGTTCAGCGTGTCCGGCGAGGGCGA
GGGCGATGCCACCTACGGCAAGCTGACCCTGAAGTTCATCTGCACCACCGGCAAGCTGCCCGTGCCCTGG
CCCACCCTCGTGACCACCCTGACCTACGGCGTGCAGTGCTTCAGCCGCTACCCCGACCACATGAAGCAGC
ACGACTTCTTCAAGTCCGCCATGCCCGAAGGCTACGTCCAGGAGCGCACCATCTTCTTCAAGGACGACGG
CAACTACAAGACCCGCGCCGAGGTGAAGTTCGAGGGCGACACCCTGGTGAACCGCATCGAGCTGAAGGGC
ATCGACTTCAAGGAGGACGGCAACATCCTGGGGCACAAGCTGGAGTACAACTACAACAGCCACAACGTCT
ATATCATGGCCGACAAGCAGAAGAACGGCATCAAGGTGAACTTCAAGATCCGCCACAACATCGAGGACGG
CAGCGTGCAGCTCGCCGACCACTACCAGCAGAACACCCCCATCGGCGACGGCCCCGTGCTGCTGCCCGAC
AACCACTACCTGAGCACCCAGTCCGCCCTGAGCAAAGACCCCAACGAGAAGCGCGATCACATGGTCCTGC
TGGAGTTCGTGACCGCCGCCGGGATCACTCTCGGCATGGACGAGCTGTACAAGTAAAGCGGCCGCGACTC
TAGATCATAATCAGCCATACCACATTTGTAGAGGTTTTACTTGCTTTAAAAAACCTCCCACACCTCCCCC
TGAACCTGAAACATAAAATGAATGCAATTGTTGTTGTTAACTTGTTTATTGCAGCTTATAATGGTTACAA
ATAAAGCAATAGCATCACAAATTTCACAAATAAAGCATTTTTTTCACTGCATTCTAGTTGTGGTTTGTCC
AAACTCATCAATGTATCTTAAGGCGTAAATTGTAAGCGTTAATATTTTGTTAAAATTCGCGTTAAATTTT
TGTTAAATCAGCTCATTTTTTAACCAATAGGCCGAAATCGGCAAAATCCCTTATAAATCAAAAGAATAGA
CCGAGATAGGGT
[37 nt withheld, positions 2375-2411]
AAAGAACGTGGACTCCAACGTCAAAGG
[49 nt withheld, positions 2439-2487]
T
[91 nt withheld, positions 2489-2579]
G
[124 nt withheld, positions 2581-2704]
CAGGTGGCACTTTTCGGGGAAATGTGCGCGGAACCCCTATTTGTTTATTTTTCTAAATACATTCAAATAT
GTATCCGCTCATGAGACAATAACCCTGATAAATGCTTCAATAATATTGAAAAAGGAAGAGTCCTGAGGCG
GAAAGAACCAGCTGTGGAATGTGTGTCAGTTAGGGTGTGGAAAGTCCCCAGGCTCCCCAGCAGGCAGAAG
TATGCAAAGCATGCATCTCAATTAGTCAGCAACCAGGTGTGGAAAGTCCCCAGGCTCCCCAGCAGGCAGA
AGTATGCAAAGCATGCATCTCAATTAGTCAGCAACCATAGTCCCGCCCCTAACTCCGCCCATCCCGCCCC
TAACTCCGCCCAGTTCCGCCCATTCTCCGCCCCATGGCTGACTAATTTTTTTTATTTATGCAGAGGCCGA
GGCCGCCTCGGCCTCTGAGCTATTCCAGAAGTAGTGAGGAGGCTTTTTTGGAGGCCTAGGCTTTTGCAAA
GATCGATCAAGAGACAGGATGAGGATCGTTTCGCATGATTGAACAAGATGGATTGCACGCAGGTTCTCCG
GCCGCTTGGGTGGAGAGGCTATTCGGCTATGACTGGGCACAACAGACAATCGGCTGCTCTGATGCCGCCG
TGTTCCGGCTGTCAGCGCAGGGGCGCCCGGTTCTTTTTGTCAAGACCGACCTGTCCGGTGCCCTGAATGA
ACTGCAAGACGAGGCAGCGCGGCTATCGTGGCTGGCCACGACGGGCGTTCCTTGCGCAGCTGTGCTCGAC
GTTGTCACTGAAGCGGGAAGGGACTGGCTGCTATTGGGCGAAGTGCCGGGGCAGGATCTCCTGTCATCTC
ACCTTGCTCCTGCCGAGAAAGTATCCATCATGGCTGATGCAATGCGGCGGCTGCATACGCTTGATCCGGC
TACCTGCCCATTCGACCACCAAGCGAAACATCGCATCGAGCGAGCACGTACTCGGATGGAAGCCGGTCTT
GTCGATCAGGATGATCTGGACGAAGAGCATCAGGGGCTCGCGCCAGCCGAACTGTTCGCCAGGCTCAAGG
CGAGCATGCCCGACGGCGAGGATCTCGTCGTGACCCATGGCGATGCCTGCTTGCCGAATATCATGGTGGA
AAATGGCCGCTTTTCTGGATTCATCGACTGTGGCCGGCTGGGTGTGGCGGACCGCTATCAGGACATAGCG
TTGGCTACCCGTGATATTGCTGAAGAGCTTGGCGGCGAATGGGCTGACCGCTTCCTCGTGCTTTACGGTA
TCGCCGCTCCCGATTCGCAGCGCATCGCCTTCTATCGCCTTCTTGACGAGTTCTTCTGAGCGGGACTCTG
GGGTTCGAAATGACCGACCAAGCGACGCCCAACCTGCCATCACGAGATTTCGATTCCACCGCCGCCTTCT
ATGAAAGGTTGGGCTTCGGAATCGTTTTCCGGGACGCCGGCTGGATGATCCTCCAGCGCGGGGATCTCAT
GCTGGAGTTCTTCGCCCACCCTAGGGGGAGGCTAACTGAAACACGGAAGGAGACAATACCGGAAGGAACC
CGCGCTATGACGGCAATAAAAAGACAGAATAAAACGCACGGTGTTGGGTCGTTTGTTCATAAACGCGGGG
TTCGGTCCCAGGGCTGGCACTCTGTCGATACCCCACCGAGACCCCATTGGGGCCAATACGCCCGCGTTTC
TTCCTTTTCCCCACCCCACCCCCCAAGTTCGGGTGAAGGCCCAGGGCTCGCAGCCAACGTCGGGGCGGCA
GGCCCTGCCATAGCCTCAGGTTACTCATATATACTTTAGATTGATTTAAAACTTCATTTTTAATTTAAAA
GGATCTAGGTGAAGATCCTTTTTGATAATCTCATGACCAAAATCCCTTAACGTGAGTTTTCGTTCCACTG
AGCGTCAGACCCCGTAGAAAAGATCAAAGGATCTTCTTGAGATCCTTTTTTTCTGCGCGTAATCTGCTGC
TTGCAAACAAAAAAACCACCGCTACCAGCGGTGGTTTGTTTGCCGGATCAAGAGCTACCAACTCTTTTTC
CGAAGGTAACTGGCTTCAGCAGAGCGCAGATACCAAATACTGTTCTTCTAGTGTAGCCGTAGTTAGGCCA
CCACTTCAAGAACTCTGTAGCACCGCCTACATACCTCGCTCTGCTAATCCTGTTACCAGTGGCTGCTGCC
AGTGGCGATAAGTCGTGTCTTACCGGGTTGGACTCAAGACGATAGTTACCGGATAAGGCGCAGCGGTCGG
GCTGAACGGGGGGTTCGTGCACACAGCCCAGCTTGGAGCGAACGACCTACACCGAACTGAGATACCTACA
GCGTGAGCTATGAGAAAGCGCCACGCTTCCCGAAGGGAGAAAGGCGGACAGGTATCCGGTAAGCGGCAGG
GTCGGAACAGGAGAGCGCACGAGGGAGCTTCCAGGGGGAAACGCCTGGTATCTTTATAGTCCTGTCGGGT
TTCGCCACCTCTGACTTGAGCGTCGATTTTTGTGATGCTCGTCAGGGGGGCGGAGCCTATGGAAAAACGC
CAGCAACGCGGCCTTTTTACGGTTCCTGGCCTTTTGCTGGCCTTTTGCTCACATGTTCTTTCCTGCGTTA
TCCCCTGATTCTGTGGATAACCGTATTACCGCCATGCATTAGTTATTAATAGTAATCAATTACGGGGTCA
TTAGTTCATAGCCCATATATGGAGTTCCGCGTTACATAACTTACGGTAAATGGCCCGCCTGGCTGACCGC
CCAACGACCCCCGCCCATTGACGTCAATAATGACGTATGTTCCCATAGTAACGCCAATAGGGACTTTCCA
TTGACGTCAATGGGTGGAGTATTTACGGTAAACTGCCCACTTGGCAGTACATCAAGTGTATCATATGCCA
AGTACGCCCCCTATTGACGTCAATGACGGTAAATGGCCCGCCTGGCATTATGCCCAGTACATGACCTTAT
GGGACTTTCCTACTTGGCAGTACAT
Features (pLannotate 1.2.2; 16 found; start..end, strand, type, name):
     29..232     +  promoter       CMV promoter: human cytomegalovirus (CMV) immediate early promoter
    255..291     +  misc_feature   MCS (fragment): multiple cloning site
    292..1242    +  CDS            RACK1 (sequence withheld): RACK1_HUMAN - Also known as GNB2L1. Experimental evidence at protein level: Swiss-Prot protein existence level 1. (Microbial infection) Contributes to the cap-independent internal ribosome entry site (IRES)-mediated translation by some RNA viruses. From Homo sapiens (Human).
   1245..1271    +  misc_feature   MCS (fragment): multiple cloning site
   1279..1998    +  CDS            EGFP: the original enhanced GFP (Yang et al., 1996) mammalian codon-optimized
   2015..2098    +  CDS            large T antigen (fragment): large T antigen from SV40 (simian virus 40)
   2121..2242    +  polyA_signal   SV40 poly(A) signal: SV40 polyadenylation signal
   2276..2704    -  rep_origin     f1 ori (sequence partly withheld): f1 bacteriophage origin of replication; arrow indicates direction of (+) strand synthesis
   2731..2835    +  promoter       AmpR promoter: bla
   2837..3194    +  promoter       SV40 promoter: SV40 enhancer and early promoter
   3229..4023    +  CDS            NeoR/KanR: aminoglycoside phosphotransferase from Tn5; aph(3')-II (or nptII); confers resistance to neomycin, kanamycin, and G418 (Geneticin®)
   4044..4196    +  CDS            ble (fragment): BLE_KLEPN - Experimental evidence at protein level: Swiss-Prot protein existence level 1. Binding protein with a strong affinity to the bleomycin family of antibiotics. Binds to CL990; an antimitotic-antibiotic compound. From Klebsiella pneumoniae.
   4255..4302    +  polyA_signal   HSV TK poly(A) signal: herpes simplex virus thymidine kinase polyadenylation signal (Cole and Stacy, 1985)
   4393..4409    -  polyA_signal   bGH poly(A) signal (fragment): bovine growth hormone polyadenylation signal
   4631..5219    +  rep_origin     ori: high-copy-number ColE1/pMB1/pBR322/pUC origin of replication
   5394..28      +  enhancer       CMV enhancer (across the origin): human cytomegalovirus immediate early enhancer
