[The description below was written by a language model from this plasmid's Addgene catalogue record and pLannotate feature annotations shown in this document.]
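Description:
pEGFP-N1-RACK1 is a mammalian expression plasmid built on the Clontech pEGFP-N1 backbone that expresses human RACK1 (receptor for activated C kinase, also known as GNB2L1) fused at its C terminus to EGFP. The roughly 950 bp RACK1 coding sequence, originally obtained from a pcDNA3.1-based clone, was PCR-amplified, passed through an intermediate cloning vector, and inserted between the HindIII and KpnI sites of the multiple cloning site, both of which are retained. Transcription is driven by the human cytomegalovirus immediate early enhancer and promoter, and the RACK1 open reading frame continues through a short stretch of remaining polylinker into the mammalian codon-optimized EGFP sequence, followed by the SV40 polyadenylation signal.

The total size is 5,669 bp. In bacteria the plasmid replicates from a high-copy ColE1/pUC-type origin and is selected with kanamycin. The same Tn5 aminoglycoside phosphotransferase gene (NeoR/KanR) serves both hosts: a bacterial bla-type promoter placed just upstream of the SV40 enhancer/early promoter allows expression in E. coli, while the SV40 promoter and the HSV TK polyadenylation signal allow G418 selection of stably transfected mammalian cells. An f1 origin is also present, which can support single-stranded DNA production. The small large T antigen, ble and bGH poly(A) fragments in the annotation appear to be short partial matches within backbone sequence rather than functional elements.

The construct is suited to transient or stable expression of fluorescently tagged RACK1 for visualizing its localization in live or fixed cells. The associated publication concerns the role of RACK1 in integrin-mediated adhesion, protrusion and chemotactic cell migration.
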