Addgene plasmid #41088: pEGFP-N1-RACK1
Depositing lab: Anna Huttenlocher. Depositing organization: University of Wisconsin, Madison. Publication: RACK1 regulates integrin-mediated adhesion, protrusion, and chemotactic cell migration via its Src-binding site. Cox EA, Bennin D, Doan AT, O'Toole T, Huttenlocher A. Mol Biol Cell. 2003 Feb;14(2):658-69. 10.1091/mbc.e02-03-0142 PubMed 12589061.
Backbone
  Vector backbone: pEGFP-N1
  Backbone manufacturer: clontech
  Backbone size w/o insert (bp): 4733
  Total vector size (bp): 5669
  Modifications to backbone: PCR-amplified insert was blunt-end ligated into pPCR-Script AMP vector, removed by digestion with HindIII and KpnI, and ligated into pEGFP-N1
  Vector type: Mammalian Expression
  Selectable markers: Neomycin (select with G418)
Growth in bacteria
  Bacterial resistance: Kanamycin, 50 μg/mL
  Growth temperature: 37°C
  Growth strain: DH5alpha
  Copy number: High Copy
Gene/Insert
  Gene/Insert name: Receptor for activated C kinase (alt names: RACK1; GNB2L1)
  Species: H. sapiens (human)
  Insert size (bp): 954
  GenBank ID: NM_006098.4
  Entrez Gene: RACK1 (a.k.a. GNB2L1, Gnb2-rs1, H12.3, HLC-7, PIG21)
  Promoter: CMV
  Tag / fusion protein: GFP (C terminal on insert)
  Cloning method: Restriction Enzyme; 5′ cloning site HindIII (not destroyed); 3′ cloning site KpnI (not destroyed)
  Sequencing primers: 5′ EGFP-N; 3′ EGFP_C_primer
Resource information
  A portion of this plasmid was derived from a plasmid made by: pcDNA3.1 RACK1 was recieved from T.E. O'Toole at Scripps Research Institute then cloned into N1-pEGFP
Terms and licenses: Academic/Nonprofit Terms; Industry Terms: Not Available to Industry
How to cite: pEGFP-N1-RACK1 was a gift from Anna Huttenlocher (Addgene plasmid # 41088 ; http://n2t.net/addgene:41088 ; RRID:Addgene_41088)
