>Addgene plasmid #41088 | pEGFP-N1-RACK1 | addgene partial sequence | sequence record 55780 | EGFP-N 5'-CGTCGCCGTCCAGCTCGACCAG-3'
GCTCCTCGCCCTTGCTCACCATGGTGGCGACCGGTGGATCCCGGGCCCGCGGTACCCC
[862 nt withheld, positions 59-920]
